Addgene plasmid #207720: qTAG-C-mNeon-Puro
Purpose: (Empty Backbone) Empty C-terminus donor cassette. Integrate homology arms to target the C-terminus insertion of a mNeon-2A-Puro cassette
Depositing lab: Laurence Pelletier. Depositing organization: Sinai Health System. Publication: qTAG: an adaptable plasmid scaffold for CRISPR-based endogenous tagging. Philip R, Sharma A, Matellan L, Erpf AC, Hsu WH, Tkach JM, Wyatt HDM, Pelletier L. EMBO J. 2024 Dec 12. doi: 10.1038/s44318-024-00337-5. PubMed 39668248.
Backbone
  Vector backbone: pUC19
  Backbone manufacturer: Invitrogen
  Backbone size (bp): 2686
  Vector type: Mammalian Expression, CRISPR ; Donor Cassette
  Selectable markers: Puromycin
Growth in bacteria
  Bacterial resistance: Ampicillin, 100 μg/mL
  Growth temperature: 37°C
  Growth strain: DH5alpha
  Copy number: High Copy
Gene/Insert
  Gene/Insert name: None
Terms and licenses: Academic/Nonprofit Terms; Industry Terms: Not Available to Industry
Depositor comments: Please visit https://www.biorxiv.org/content/10.1101/2023.11.01.565029v3 for bioRxiv preprint.
How to cite: qTAG-C-mNeon-Puro was a gift from Laurence Pelletier (Addgene plasmid # 207720 ; http://n2t.net/addgene:207720 ; RRID:Addgene_207720)
