[The description below was written by a language model from this plasmid's Addgene catalogue record and pLannotate feature annotations shown in this document.]
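Description:
qTAG-C-mNeon-Puro is an empty donor-template plasmid from the qTAG scaffold series for CRISPR-based endogenous tagging in mammalian cells. It is built on a pUC19 backbone (about 4.2 kb in total) and is propagated in E. coli as a high-copy plasmid through the ColE1/pUC origin, with ampicillin selection provided by the β-lactamase gene and its native promoter. Remnants of the pUC cloning region (lacZα fragment, lac promoter and operator, CAP binding site) flank the cassette, and the short bom, rop and lacI fragments annotated elsewhere are backbone leftovers with no evident role in the design.

The payload is a promoterless tagging cassette designed for insertion at the C-terminus of a target gene. It consists of an mNeonGreen coding sequence followed, according to the catalogue description, by a 2A peptide and a puromycin N-acetyltransferase gene. The 2A element itself is not annotated in the feature table but presumably lies in the gap upstream of PuroR. No gene-specific insert is present: the user clones left and right homology arms around the cassette so that, after a Cas9-induced break, homology-directed repair fuses mNeonGreen in frame to the endogenous protein. Because no mammalian promoter is annotated, puromycin resistance should depend on expression from the tagged locus, which allows enrichment of correctly edited cells. The resistance segment is bracketed by lox71 and lox66 sites in the same orientation, an arrangement that would allow Cre recombinase to excise the marker after selection and leave the fluorescent fusion behind. Recombination between these two mutant sites yields a doubly mutated lox site that is poorly recognised by Cre.
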