Features (pLannotate 1.2.2; 14 found; start..end, strand, type, name):
    137..236     +  misc_feature   bom (fragment): basis of mobility region from pBR322
    242..399     -  CDS            lacZα (fragment): LacZα fragment of β-galactosidase; lacZ fragment
    444..1151    +  CDS            mNeonGreen: mNeonGreen is a basic (constitutively fluorescent) green/yellow fluorescent protein published in 2013, derived from Branchiostoma lanceolatum. It is reported to be a very rapidly-maturing monomer with moderate acid sensitivity.
   1230..1263    +  protein_bind   lox71: Left element (LE) mutant of loxP (Araki et al., 2010). Cre-mediated recombination occurs in the 8-bp core sequence (GCATACAT). Cre recombinase
   1338..1934    +  CDS            PuroR (fragment): puromycin N-acetyltransferase; pac from Streptomyces; confers resistance to puromycin
   1941..1974    +  protein_bind   lox66: Right element (RE) mutant of loxP (Araki et al., 2010). Cre-mediated recombination occurs in the 8-bp core sequence (GCATACAT). Cre recombinase
   2043..2059    -  protein_bind   lac operator: The lac repressor binds to the lac operator to inhibit transcription in E. coli. This inhibition can be relieved by adding lactose or isopropyl-β-D-thiogalactopyranoside (IPTG). lac repressor encoded by lacI
   2067..2097    -  promoter       lac promoter: promoter for the E. coli lac operon
   2112..2133    -  protein_bind   CAP binding site: CAP binding activates transcription in the presence of cAMP. E. coli catabolite activator protein
   2146..2238    -  CDS            lacI (fragment): lac repressor; lacI; The lac repressor binds to the lac operator to inhibit transcription in E. coli. This inhibition can be relieved by adding lactose or isopropyl-β-D-thiogalactopyranoside (IPTG).
   2421..3009    -  rep_origin     ori: high-copy-number ColE1/pMB1/pBR322/pUC origin of replication
   3180..4040    -  CDS            AmpR: β-lactamase; bla; confers resistance to ampicillin, carbenicillin, and related antibiotics
   4041..4145    -  promoter       AmpR promoter: bla
   4240..35      +  CDS            rop (fragment) (across the origin): Rop protein, which maintains plasmids at low copy number; rop
>Addgene plasmid #207720 | qTAG-C-mNeon-Puro | addgene full sequence | sequence record 413805 | Addgene NGS Result
TCGCGCGTTTCGGTGATGACGGTGAAAACCTCTGACACATGCAGCTCCCGGAGACGGTCACAGCTTGTCT
GTAAGCGGATGCCGGGAGCAGACAAGCCCGTCAGGGCGCGTCAGCGGGTGTTGGCGGGTGTCGGGGCTGG
CTTAACTATGCGGCATCAGAGCAGATTGTACTGAGAGTGCACCATATGCGGTGTGAAATACCGCACAGAT
GCGTAAGGAGAAAATACCGCATCAGGCGCCATTCGCCATTCAGGCTGCGCAACTGTTGGGAAGGGCGATC
GGTGCGGGCCTCTTCGCTATTACGCCAGCTGGCGAAAGGGGGATGTGCTGCAAGGCGATTAAGTTGGGTA
ACGCCAGGGTTTTCCCAGTCACGACGTTGTAAAACGACGGCCAGTGAATTCGGAGGAAGCGGAGGATCTG
GCGGTACCGGTGGAGGCGGATCTATGGTGAGCAAGGGCGAGGAGGATAACATGGCCTCTCTCCCAGCGAC
ACATGAGTTACACATCTTTGGCTCCATCAACGGTGTGGACTTTGACATGGTGGGTCAGGGCACCGGCAAT
CCAAATGATGGTTATGAGGAGTTAAACCTGAAGTCCACCAAGGGTGACCTCCAGTTCTCCCCCTGGATTC
TGGTCCCTCATATCGGGTATGGCTTCCATCAGTACCTGCCCTACCCTGACGGGATGTCGCCTTTCCAGGC
CGCCATGGTAGATGGCTCCGGATACCAAGTCCATCGCACAATGCAGTTTGAAGATGGTGCCTCCCTTACT
GTTAACTACCGCTACACCTACGAGGGAAGCCACATCAAAGGAGAGGCCCAGGTGAAGGGGACTGGTTTCC
CTGCTGACGGTCCTGTGATGACCAACTCGCTGACCGCTGCGGACTGGTGCAGGTCGAAGAAGACTTACCC
CAACGACAAAACCATCATCAGTACCTTTAAGTGGAGTTACACCACTGGAAATGGCAAGCGCTACCGGAGC
ACTGCGCGGACCACCTACACCTTTGCCAAGCCAATGGCGGCTAACTATCTGAAGAACCAGCCGATGTACG
TGTTCCGTAAGACGGAGCTCAAGCACTCCAAGACCGAGCTCAACTTCAAGGAGTGGCAAAAGGCCTTTAC
CGATGTGATGGGCATGGACGAGCTGTACAAGGGAGGTGGCGGTTCCGGCAAGCCCATCCCCAACCCCCTG
CTGGGCCTGGACAGCACCGGAGGTGGCGGATCAACGCGTTACCGTTCGTATAGCATACATTATACGAAGT
TATCTGGATCCGGAGCTACTAACTTCAGCCTGCTGAAGCAGGCCGGAGACGTGGAGGAGAACCCTGGACC
TTCTAGAATGACCGAGTACAAGCCCACGGTGCGCCTCGCCACCCGCGACGACGTCCCCAGGGCCGTACGC
ACCCTCGCCGCCGCGTTCGCCGACTACCCCGCCACGCGCCACACCGTCGATCCGGACCGCCACATCGAGC
GGGTCACCGAGCTGCAAGAACTCTTCCTCACGCGCGTCGGGCTCGACATCGGCAAGGTGTGGGTCGCGGA
CGACGGCGCCGCGGTGGCGGTCTGGACCACGCCGGAGAGCGTCGAAGCGGGGGCGGTGTTCGCCGAGATC
GGCCCGCGCATGGCCGAGTTGAGCGGTTCCCGGCTGGCCGCGCAGCAACAGATGGAAGGCCTCCTGGCGC
CGCACCGGCCCAAGGAGCCCGCGTGGTTCCTGGCCACCGTCGGCGTCTCGCCCGACCACCAGGGCAAGGG
TCTGGGCAGCGCCGTCGTGCTCCCCGGAGTGGAGGCGGCCGAGCGCGCCGGGGTGCCCGCCTTCCTGGAG
ACCTCCGCGCCCCGCAACCTCCCCTTCTACGAGCGGCTCGGCTTCACCGTCACCGCCGACGTCGAGGTGC
CCGAAGGACCGCGCACCTGGTGCATGACCCGCAAGCCCGGTGCCCCCGGGATAACTTCGTATAGCATACA
TTATACGAACGGTAGCCTCGAGACCGGTAAGAGCAAGTGAAAGCTTGGCGTAATCATGGTCATAGCTGTT
TCCTGTGTGAAATTGTTATCCGCTCACAATTCCACACAACATACGAGCCGGAAGCATAAAGTGTAAAGCC
TGGGGTGCCTAATGAGTGAGCTAACTCACATTAATTGCGTTGCGCTCACTGCCCGCTTTCCAGTCGGGAA
ACCTGTCGTGCCAGCTGCATTAATGAATCGGCCAACGCGCGGGGAGAGGCGGTTTGCGTATTGGGCGCTC
TTCCGCTTCCTCGCTCACTGACTCGCTGCGCTCGGTCGTTCGGCTGCGGCGAGCGGTATCAGCTCACTCA
AAGGCGGTAATACGGTTATCCACAGAATCAGGGGATAACGCAGGAAAGAACATGTGAGCAAAAGGCCAGC
AAAAGGCCAGGAACCGTAAAAAGGCCGCGTTGCTGGCGTTTTTCCATAGGCTCCGCCCCCCTGACGAGCA
TCACAAAAATCGACGCTCAAGTCAGAGGTGGCGAAACCCGACAGGACTATAAAGATACCAGGCGTTTCCC
CCTGGAAGCTCCCTCGTGCGCTCTCCTGTTCCGACCCTGCCGCTTACCGGATACCTGTCCGCCTTTCTCC
CTTCGGGAAGCGTGGCGCTTTCTCATAGCTCACGCTGTAGGTATCTCAGTTCGGTGTAGGTCGTTCGCTC
CAAGCTGGGCTGTGTGCACGAACCCCCCGTTCAGCCCGACCGCTGCGCCTTATCCGGTAACTATCGTCTT
GAGTCCAACCCGGTAAGACACGACTTATCGCCACTGGCAGCAGCCACTGGTAACAGGATTAGCAGAGCGA
GGTATGTAGGCGGTGCTACAGAGTTCTTGAAGTGGTGGCCTAACTACGGCTACACTAGAAGAACAGTATT
TGGTATCTGCGCTCTGCTGAAGCCAGTTACCTTCGGAAAAAGAGTTGGTAGCTCTTGATCCGGCAAACAA
ACCACCGCTGGTAGCGGTGGTTTTTTTGTTTGCAAGCAGCAGATTACGCGCAGAAAAAAAGGATCTCAAG
AAGATCCTTTGATCTTTTCTACGGGGTCTGACGCTCAGTGGAACGAAAACTCACGTTAAGGGATTTTGGT
CATGAGATTATCAAAAAGGATCTTCACCTAGATCCTTTTAAATTAAAAATGAAGTTTTAAATCAATCTAA
AGTATATATGAGTAAACTTGGTCTGACAGTTACCAATGCTTAATCAGTGAGGCACCTATCTCAGCGATCT
GTCTATTTCGTTCATCCATAGTTGCCTGACTCCCCGTCGTGTAGATAACTACGATACGGGAGGGCTTACC
ATCTGGCCCCAGTGCTGCAATGATACCGCGAGACCCACGCTCACCGGCTCCAGATTTATCAGCAATAAAC
CAGCCAGCCGGAAGGGCCGAGCGCAGAAGTGGTCCTGCAACTTTATCCGCCTCCATCCAGTCTATTAATT
GTTGCCGGGAAGCTAGAGTAAGTAGTTCGCCAGTTAATAGTTTGCGCAACGTTGTTGCCATTGCTACAGG
CATCGTGGTGTCACGCTCGTCGTTTGGTATGGCTTCATTCAGCTCCGGTTCCCAACGATCAAGGCGAGTT
ACATGATCCCCCATGTTGTGCAAAAAAGCGGTTAGCTCCTTCGGTCCTCCGATCGTTGTCAGAAGTAAGT
TGGCCGCAGTGTTATCACTCATGGTTATGGCAGCACTGCATAATTCTCTTACTGTCATGCCATCCGTAAG
ATGCTTTTCTGTGACTGGTGAGTACTCAACCAAGTCATTCTGAGAATAGTGTATGCGGCGACCGAGTTGC
TCTTGCCCGGCGTCAATACGGGATAATACCGCGCCACATAGCAGAACTTTAAAAGTGCTCATCATTGGAA
AACGTTCTTCGGGGCGAAAACTCTCAAGGATCTTACCGCTGTTGAGATCCAGTTCGATGTAACCCACTCG
TGCACCCAACTGATCTTCAGCATCTTTTACTTTCACCAGCGTTTCTGGGTGAGCAAAAACAGGAAGGCAA
AATGCCGCAAAAAAGGGAATAAGGGCGACACGGAAATGTTGAATACTCATACTCTTCCTTTTTCAATATT
ATTGAAGCATTTATCAGGGTTATTGTCTCATGAGCGGATACATATTTGAATGTATTTAGAAAAATAAACA
AATAGGGGTTCCGCGCACATTTCCCCGAAAAGTGCCACCTGACGTCTAAGAAACCATTATTATCATGACA
TTAACCTATAAAAATAGGCGTATCACGAGGCCCTTTCGTC
